>Addgene plasmid #156369 | pNK131d | addgene full sequence | sequence record 317792 | Addgene NGS Result
AAGAAACCAATTGTCCATATTGCATCAGACATTGCCGTCACTGCGTCTTTTACTGGCTCTTCTCGCTAAC
CCAACCGGTAACCCCGCTTATTAAAAGCATTCTGTAACAAAGCGGGACCAAAGCCATGACAAAAACGCGT
AACAAAAGTGTCTATAATCACGGCAGAAAAGTCCACATTGATTATTTGCACGGCGTCACACTTTGCTATG
CCATAGCATTTTTATCCATAAGATTAGCGGATCCTACCTGACGCTTTTTATCGCAACTCTCTACTGTTTC
TCCATACCCGTTTTACCTGCAGGTGCAGTTCCGTTTGAAGGTCCGACCAATGGCCAATAATCCCGGCGCC
AAGAAGGCGATCCGCAAGATCGCCCGCCGCACCGAAGTCAACACCGCTCGCCGCTCGCGCGTGCGCACCT
TCCTGCGCAAGTTCGAAGACGCGATCGCCAAGGGCGATGTCGCCGTCGCCAAGGCGGCTTTCGTGGAAGC
TCAATCCGAGCTGATGCGCGCTGTCTCCAAGGGCGTGGTTCACCCCAACACGGGCTCGCGCAAGGTCTCG
CGCTTGGCCGCCCGTCTGAAGAAGCTGGACAAGGCCGCAGCCTAGTCAAGATTAGACCTTAAGGACTACC
GCAATGCTGAAGATCCGTCTCGCCCGTGGCGGCGCCAAGAAGCGTCCGTACTACTCGATCGTCGTCGCCG
ACAGCCACTCGCCGCGCGATGGCCGCTTCATCGAGAAGGTCGGCACCTACAACCCGCTCCTCAAGAAGGA
CGACGCCAACCGCGTCACCCTGAAGGTCGAGTCGATCCAGGAGTGGCTCAAGAAGGGCGCCCAGCCGACC
GACCGCGTCGCCCGCTTCCTGGCCGCCCAAGGCCTGGTCGCCTGGACGCACGGCAACAACCCGGAAAAGG
GTAAGCCGGGCAAGAAGGCGCAAGAGCGTCTGGCCGAGCGCGCGCAGCGTGAAGAAGAGCGCAAGCAAGC
CGAAGCTGACGCCAAGGCCGCCGCCGAAGCTGAAAAGGCCGCCGCTGCTGAAGCCGCCGCCGCCGCCGCC
GCGGCTCCGGCCGTTGAAGAAGCCCCGGCTGAAGAGGCTCCGGCCGCTGAAGCTCCGGCTGAAGAAGCCG
CCGAAGGCTAATCAGGGTTCCTAGAGACCAAAGATCAGCATGGCTGACGATATGAGCTTCAACCCGACGC
GCGACGATTTCGAAGCGCTCCTCAACGACTCCATGGGCGGCCGTGACTTCGCCGAAGGCACCGTCGTCAA
GGGCAAGGTCGTCGGGATCGAAAAGGACTTCGCCATCATCGACGTCGGTCTGAAGACCGAAGGCCGCGTC
CAGCTGAAGGAATTCGGCGTCGACGAGAACGGCAAGGCCACCGTGAAGGCCGGCGACACCGTCGAAGTCT
TCCTGGAACGCCTCGAAAACGCCATGGGCGAAGCGGTCATCAGCCGCGAAAAGGCCAAGCGCGAAGAAGC
TTGGACCCGTCTGGAGGGCGTCTACGCCCGCAACGAGCCCGTCATGGGCGCGATCGTCGGCCGCGTGAAG
GGTGGCTTCACCGTCGACCTGGGCGGCGCCTCGGCCTTCCTGCCGGGCAGCCAAGTCGACATCCGTCCGG
TCCGCGACGTCGGTCCGCTGATGGGCAAGGAACAGCCCTTCGCCATCCTGAAGATGGACCGTCCGCGCGG
CAACATCGTCGTCTCGCGTCGCGCCATCCTGGAAGAAGCCCGCGCCGAGCAGCGCACCGAACTGGTGTCG
CAGCTGCAAGAGGGTGAAATCCGCGAAGGCGTCGTCAAGAACATCACCGACTACGGTGCGTTCGTTGACC
TGGGCGGCATCGACGGCCTGCTGCACGTCACCGACATGAGCTGGAAGCGCGTCAACCACCCGAGCCAAGT
GCTCGCCGTGGGCGACACCGTGAAGGTCCAGATCGTCAAGATCAACCCGGACACCCAGCGCATCAGCCTC
GGCATGAAGCAGCTGCAGTCGGATCCGTGGGACGGCGTCGAAGCCAAGTACCCGGTCGGCGCCAAGTTCA
CGGGCCGCATCACCAACATCACCGACTACGGCGCCTTCGTGGAGCTGGAAGCCGGCGTTGAAGGCCTGGT
GCACGTCTCGGAAATGTCCTGGACCAAGAAGAACGTTCACCCCGGCAAGATCGTCTCGACCTCGCAGGAA
GTCGACGTCGTGGTCCTGGACGTCGATCCGTCCAAGCGCCGCGTCTCGCTGGGCCTGAAGCAAGCCCTGG
CCAACCCGTGGGAAGCCTTCCTGGAAGCTCACCCGGTCGGTTCGACCGTCGAAGGCGAAGTCAAGAACGC
GACCGAGTTTGGTCTGTTCGTCGGCCTCGACAACGACATCGACGGCATGGTGCACTTGTCGGACATCGAC
TGGAGCGTCCCGGGCGAAGAAGCCATGGCCCGCTACAAGAAGGGCGACATGGTCAAGGCGAAGGTTCTCG
ACGTCGACGTCGAGAAGGAACGCATCTCGCTGGGCATCAAGCAGCTGGCCGGCGACCCGATGTCGGGCGA
CACCTACCGCAAGAACCAGACCGTGACCGTCACCGTCACGGAAGTCACCTCGGGCGGCATCGAAGTTCGC
TTCGGCGAAGACGACGCTCCGATGACCGCCTTCATCCGCAAGTCGGACCTGTCGCGCGATCGTCAAGAGC
AGCGTCCGGAGCGCTTCGCCGTGGGTGACCGCGTCGACGCTCAGATCACCAACGTGGACAAGGCCGCGCG
CCGCGTCTCGCTGTCGATCAAGTCGCTGGAAATGGCCGAAGAGAAGGAAGCCATCGAGCAGTTCGGCTCG
TCGGACTCCGGCGCTTCGCTGGGCGACATCCTGGGCGCGGCCCTGCGCGAGCGGGCCTCCAAGGACTAAT
ATGAAAGACGAAGCACCTGAGCGGAGACAACCCGATGTCGATCACTCTCGAGCGCAAGGCCGCTCTTATC
GCCGAACACGCCCGTAGCACGGGTGACACCGGCAGCGCCGAAGTCCAGGTCGCGATCCTCTCCGAGCGTA
TCGCCAACCTGACCGAGCACTTCAAGACGCACAAGAAGGACAACCACAGCCGTCGTGGCCTGCTGAAGCT
GGTTTCCCAGCGTCGCCGGCTTCTCGACCACCTGAAGAAGTCCGACGCCGCTCGCTACCAGTCCCTGATC
GAAAAGCTGGGCCTGCGTCGCTAAGGCATCAAACTTAATTAACGGCACTCCTCAGCCAAGTCAAAAGCCT
CCGGTCGGAGGCTTTTGACTACATGCCCATGGCGTTTACGCCCCGCCCTGCCACTCATCGCAGTACTGTT
GTAATTCATTAAGCATTCTGCCGACATGGAAGCCATCACAAACGGCATGATGAACCTGAATCGCCAGCGG
CATCAGCACCTTGTCGCCTTGCGTATAATATTTGCCCATAGTGAAAACGGGGGCGAAGAAGTTGTCCATA
TTGGCCACGTTTAAATCAAAACTGGTGAAACTCACCCAGGGATTGGCTGAGACGAAAAACATATTCTCAA
TAAACCCTTTAGGGAAATAGGCCAGGTTTTCACCGTAACACGCCACATCTTGCGAATATATGTGTAGAAA
CTGCCGGAAATCGTCGTGGTATTCACTCCAGAGCGATGAAAACGTTTCAGTTTGCTCATGGAAAACGGTG
TAACAAGGGTGAACACTATCCCATATCACCAGCTCACCGTCTTTCATTGCCATACGGAACTCCGGATGAG
CATTCATCAGGCGGGCAAGAATGTGAATAAAGGCCGGATAAAACTTGTGCTTATTTTTCTTTACGGTCTT
TAAAAAGGCCGTAATATCCAGCTGAACGGTCTGGTTATAGGTACATTGAGTAACTGACTGAAATGCCTCA
AAATGTTCTTTACGATGCCATTGGGATATATCAACGGTGGTATATCCAGTGATTTTTTTCTCCATTTTAG
CTTCCTTAGCTCCTGAAAATCTCGATAACTCAAAAAATACGCCCGGTAGTGATCTTATTTCATTATGGTG
AAAGTTGGAACCTCTTACGTGCCAGGCCAAATAGGCCGTTCAGATCCTTCCGTATTTAGCCAGTATGTTC
TCTAGTGTGGTTCGTTGTTTTTGCGTGAGCCATGAGAACGAACCATTGAGATCATGCTTACTTTGCATGT
CACTCAAAAATTTTGCCTCAAAACTGGTGAGCTGAATTTTTGCAGTTAAAGCATCGTGTAGTGTTTTTCT
TAGTCCGTTACGTAGGTAGGAATCTGATGTAATGGTTGTTGGTATTTTGTCACCATTCATTTTTATCTGG
TTGTTCTCAAGTTCGGTTACGAGATCCATTTGTCTATCTAGTTCAACTTGGAAAATCAACGTATCAGTCG
GGCGGCCTCGCTTATCAACCACCAATTTCATATTGCTGTAAGTGTTTAAATCTTTACTTATTGGTTTCAA
AACCCATTGGTTAAGCCTTTTAAACTCATGGTAGTTATTTTCAAGCATTAACATGAACTTAAATTCATCA
AGGCTAATCTCTATATTTGCCTTGTGAGTTTTCTTTTGTGTTAGTTCTTTTAATAACCACTCATAAATCC
TCATAGAGTATTTGTTTTCAAAAGACTTAACATGTTCCAGATTATATTTTATGAATTTTTTTAACTGGAA
AAGATAAGGCAATATCTCTTCACTAAAAACTAATTCTAATTTTTCGCTTGAGAACTTGGCATAGTTTGTC
CACTGGAAAATCTTAAAGCCTTTAACCAAAGGATTCCTGATTTCCACAGTTCTCGTCATCAGCTCTCTGG
TTGCTTTAGCTAATACACCATAAGCATTTTCCCTACTGATGTTCATCATCTGAGCGTATTGGTTATAAGT
GAACGATACCGTCCGTTCTTTCCTTGTAGGGTTTTCAATCGTGGGGTTGAGTAGTGCCACACAGCATAAA
ATTAGCTTGGTTTCATGCTCCGTTAAGTCATAGCGACTAATCGCTAGTTCATTTGCTTTGAAAACAACTA
ATTCAGACATACATCTCAATTGGTCTAGGTGATTTTAATCACTATACCAATTGAGATGGGCTAGTCAATG
ATAATTACTAGTCCTTTTCCTTTGAGTTGTGGGTATCTGTAAATTCTGCTAGACCTTTGCTGGAAAACTT
GTAAATTCTGCTAGACCCTCTGTAAATTCCGCTAGACCTTTGTGTGTTTTTTTTGTTTATATTCAAGTGG
TTATAATTTATAGAATAAAGAAAGAATAAAAAAAGATAAAAAGAATAGATCCCAGCCCTGTGTATAACTC
ACTACTTTAGTCAGTTCCGCAGTATTACAAAAGGATGTCGCAAACGCTGTTTGCTCCTCTACAAAACAGA
CCTTAAAACCCTAAAGGCTTAAGTAGCACCCTCGCAAGCTCGGGCAAATCGCTGAATATTCCTTTTGTCT
CCGACCATCAGGCACCTGAGTCGCTGTCTTTTTCGTGACATTCAGTTCGCTGCGCTCACGGCTCTGGCAG
TGAATGGGGGTAAATGGCACTACAGGCGCCTTTTATGGATTCATGCAAGGAAACTACCCATAATACAAGA
AAAGCCCGTCACGGGCTTCTCAGGGCGTTTTATGGCGGGTCTGCTATGTGGTGCTATCTGACTTTTTGCT
GTTCAGCAGTTCCTGCCCTCTGATTTTCCAGTCTGACCACTTCGGATTATCCCGTGACAGGTCATTCAGA
CTGGCTAATGCACCCAGTAAGGCAGCGGTATCATCAACAGGCTTACCCGTCTTACTGTCAAGAGGACATC
CGGTCAAATAAAACGAAAGGCTCAGTCGAAAGACTGGGCCTTTCGTTTTGCTGAGGAGACTTAGGGACCC
TTTATGACAACTTGACGGCTACATCATTCACTTTTTCTTCACAACCGGCACGGAACTCGCTCGGGCTGGC
CCCGGTGCATTTTTTAAATACCCGCGAGAAATAGAGTTGATCGTCAAAACCAACATTGCGACCGACGGTG
GCGATAGGCATCCGGGTGGTGCTCAAAAGCAGCTTCGCCTGGCTGATACGTTGGTCCTCGCGCCAGCTTA
AGACGCTAATCCCTAACTGCTGGCGGAAAAGATGTGACAGACGCGACGGCGACAAGCAAACATGCTGTGC
GACGCTGGCGATATCAAAATTGCTGTCTGCCAGGTGATCGCTGATGTACTGACAAGCCTCGCGTACCCGA
TTATCCATCGGTGGATGGAGCGACTCGTTAATCGCTTCCATGCGCCGCAGTAACAATTGCTCAAGCAGAT
TTATCGCCAGCAGCTCCGAATAGCGCCCTTCCCCTTGCCCGGCGTTAATGATTTGCCCAAACAGGTCGCT
GAAATGCGGCTGGTGCGCTTCATCCGGGCGAAAGAACCCCGTATTGGCAAATATTGACGGCCAGTTAAGC
CATTCATGCCAGTAGGCGCGCGGACGAAAGTAAACCCACTGGTGATACCATTCGCGAGCCTCCGGATGAC
GACCGTAGTGATGAATCTCTCCTGGCGGGAACAGCAAAATATCACCCGGTCGGCAAACAAATTCTCGTCC
CTGATTTTTCACCACCCCCTGACCGCGAATGGTGAGATTGAGAATATAACCTTTCATTCCCAGCGGTCGG
TCGATAAAAAAATCGAGATAACCGTTGGCCTCAATCGGCGTTAAACCCGCCACCAGATGGGCATTAAACG
AGTATCCCGGCAGCAGGGGATCATTTTGCGCTTCAGCCATACTTTTCATACTCCCACCATTCAGAG
Features (pLannotate 1.2.2; 12 found; start..end, strand, type, name):
    120..285     +  promoter       araBAD promoter: araBAD; promoter of the L-arabinose operon of E. coli; the araC regulatory gene is transcribed in the opposite direction (Guzman et al., 1995)
    330..602     +  CDS            rpsT: RS20_CAUVC - Protein inferred from homology: Swiss-Prot protein existence level 3. Binds directly to 16S ribosomal RNA. From Caulobacter vibrioides (strain ATCC 19089 / CB15) (Caulobacter crescentus).
    634..1128    +  CDS            rpsP: RS16_CAUVC - Protein inferred from homology: Swiss-Prot protein existence level 3. From Caulobacter vibrioides (strain ATCC 19089 / CB15) (Caulobacter crescentus).
   1160..2854    +  CDS            rpsA: RS1_RHOPA - Experimental evidence at protein level: Swiss-Prot protein existence level 1. Binds mRNA; thus facilitating recognition of the initiation point. It is needed to translate mRNA with a short Shine-Dalgarno (SD) purine-rich sequence (By similarity). From Rhodopseudomonas palustris (strain ATCC BAA-98 / CGA009).
   2905..3171    +  CDS            rpsO: RS15_RHOPA - Experimental evidence at protein level: Swiss-Prot protein existence level 1. Forms an intersubunit bridge (bridge B4) with the 23S rRNA of the 50S subunit in the ribosome. From Rhodopseudomonas palustris (strain ATCC BAA-98 / CGA009).
   3209..3240    -  terminator     tonB terminator: bidirectional E. coli tonB-P14 transcription terminator
   3256..3915    -  CDS            CmR: chloramphenicol acetyltransferase; cat; confers resistance to chloramphenicol
   3916..4013    -  promoter       cat promoter: promoter of the E. coli cat gene encoding chloramphenicol acetyltransferase
   4030..4980    -  CDS            Rep101: RepA protein needed for replication with the pSC101 origin; rep101
   5028..5250    -  rep_origin     pSC101 ori: low-copy replication origin that requires the Rep101 protein
   5745..5789    +  terminator     rrnB T1 terminator: transcription terminator T1 from the E. coli rrnB gene
   5812..6690    -  CDS            araC: L-arabinose regulatory protein; araC
