[The description below was written by a language model from this plasmid's Addgene catalogue record and pLannotate feature annotations shown in this document.]
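Description:
pNK131d is a 6.7 kb bacterial synthetic-biology plasmid built on a pSC101 backbone for arabinose-inducible expression of heterologous ribosomal proteins in E. coli. It replicates through the pSC101 origin together with the plasmid-encoded Rep101 (RepA) protein that this origin requires. Selection is by chloramphenicol, via a chloramphenicol acetyltransferase gene driven by its own cat promoter. The catalogue lists the plasmid as high copy, whereas pSC101 is conventionally a low-copy origin. The record does not explain this difference, for example whether a copy-up Rep101 variant is present.

The payload is a synthetic operon of four small-subunit ribosomal protein genes recorded as being from Caulobacter crescentus: rpsT (S20), rpsP (S16), rpsA (S1) and rpsO (S15). They are arranged in tandem on one strand downstream of the araBAD promoter and followed by the bidirectional tonB terminator. The divergently oriented araC gene supplies the regulator that keeps the promoter repressed without L-arabinose and activates it when the sugar is present. An rrnB T1 terminator lies in the region between the replication module and araC.

The automated annotation assigns S20 and S16 to Caulobacter entries, but its best matches for S1 and S15 are Rhodopseudomonas palustris homologues. This probably reflects database matching among related alphaproteobacterial proteins rather than a different source, and the catalogue gives C. crescentus for all four genes.

According to the record, the plasmid expresses heterologous ribosomal proteins and comes from work on orthogonal translation and heterologous ribosome engineering in E. coli. The record does not describe the specific experimental setup or any partner constructs.
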