Addgene plasmid #156369: pNK131d
Purpose: Expresses heterlogous ribosomal proteins
Depositing lab: Ahmed Badran. Depositing organization: Broad Institute. Publication: Orthogonal translation enables heterologous ribosome engineering in E. coli. Kolber NS, Fattal R, Bratulic S, Carver GD, Badran AH. Nat Commun. 2021 Jan 26;12(1):599. doi: 10.1038/s41467-020-20759-z. PubMed 33500394.
Backbone
  Vector backbone: pSC101
  Vector type: Synthetic Biology
Growth in bacteria
  Bacterial resistance: Chloramphenicol, 25 μg/mL
  Growth temperature: 37°C
  Growth strain: NEB Turbos
  Copy number: High Copy
Gene/Insert
  Gene/Insert name: S20, S16, S1, S15 ribosomal genes
  Species: C. crescentus
  Cloning method: Ligation Independent Cloning
Terms and licenses: Academic/Nonprofit Terms; Industry Terms: Not Available to Industry
How to cite: pNK131d was a gift from Ahmed Badran (Addgene plasmid # 156369 ; http://n2t.net/addgene:156369 ; RRID:Addgene_156369)
